>Addgene plasmid #52543 | pBT310_pBS-U-attP-FRT5-pSV40-Neo-pA-pVasa-PhiC31o-pA-FRT5 | depositor full sequence | sequence record 82331 | pBT310_pBS-U-attP-FRT5-pSV40-Neo-pA-pVasa-PhiC31o-pA-FRT5 sequence 12626 bps
CACCTAAATTGTAAGCGTTAATATTTTGTTAAAATTCGCGTTAAATTTTTGTTAAATCAGCTCATTTTTT
AACCAATAGGCCGAAATCGGCAAAATCCCTTATAAATCAAAAGAATAGACCGAGATAGGGT
[37 nt withheld, positions 132-168]
AAAGAACGTGGACTCCAACGTCAAAGG
[49 nt withheld, positions 196-244]
T
[91 nt withheld, positions 246-336]
G
[124 nt withheld, positions 338-461]
CCCATTCGCCATTCAGGCTGCGCAACTGTTGGGAAGGGCGATCGGTGCGGGCCTCTTCGCTATTACGCCA
GCTGGCGAAAGGGGGATGTGCTGCAAGGCGATTAAGTTGGGTAACGCCAGGGTTTTCCCAGTCACGACGT
TGTAAAACGACGGCCAGTGAATTGTAATACGACTCACTATAGGGCGAATTGGGTACAGGCGCGCCCCTTA
CTAGGCGGCCGCGAAGTTCCTATACCTTTTGAAGAATAGGAACTTCGGAATAGGAACTTCTCTAGGACGT
CCATAGAGCCCACCGCATCCCCAGCATGCCTGCTATTGTCTTCCCAATCCTCCCCCTTGCTGTCCTGCCC
CACCCCACCCCCCAGAATAGAATGACACCTACTCAGACAATGCGATGCAATTTCCTCATTTTATTAGGAA
AGGACAGTGGGAGTGGCACCTTCCAGGGTCAAGGAAGGCACGGGGGAGGGGCAAACAACAGATGGCTGGC
AACTAGAAGGCACAGTCGAGGCTGATCAGCGAGCTCTAGATCTATCACACTTTCCGCTTTTTCTTAGGGG
CGGCCACGTCCTCGGTGCCGTCCTGGGCGTCATCCTCGTCGTCGTCGGTGGGAGGCTTGGCCCAGGTGAT
GCTGGCTCTCTTCTCGATGGGGGTGCCCTGGCCCCTGCCGGTGGTGCTCTTGGTCACCACGATCTTATCC
ACGAACAGGCCCACGAACACCCTCTTGTCGTCCACGCTGGCTCTGCCCCACCAGGACTTGGGGCCGGTGG
GGTCGGCGTCGGCATCCTCGGGGAACCACTGATCCAGGGGCAGCTTAGGGGCCTCGGCGGCCTCCAGCTC
GGCCAGTCTTTCCTCGGCGCCCTGCTGTCTCAGGGTCAGGGCGGCCTGCTGCTTTCTGAAGTGCTTCCTG
CCCACAGGGCCGTCATAGGCTCCGGCGGCTCTGTCCTCGTACAGCTCCTCCAGGGCGTTCAGGGCGTCGG
CTCTCTCGGCCACCAGGTTGGCCCTCTCGCCGCTCTTCTCGGGGGCCTCGGTCAGCTTGCCGAATCTTCT
GGCGGCCTCCCACAGCAGGGCCAGGGTCTCCTCGTCGCCCTCGGCGTGCCGGATCTTGTTGAAGATCCGC
TCGGCCACGAACTTGTCCAGGGCGGCCATGCTCACATTACAGGTGCCCTCGTGCTGGCCAGGGGCGCTGG
GGTCCACCACCTTTCTTCTCCGGCACCGGTAGCTGTCCTTGATGCTCTCCTCGCCTCTCTTGCTGGTCAT
CACGGCGCCACACTCACAGTACAGCTTGTCCATGGCGCTCAGGATGGCCTGGCCTCTGCTCAGGCCCTTG
CCTCTGCCTCTGCCGTCCAGCCAGGCCTGCAGCTCGTACCACTCGGCAGGCTCGATGATAGGGCCACAGT
CCAGCTCCACAGGTCTCAGGGTGATGGGGTCTCTCTGGATTCTGTAGCCCTCGATCTTGGTGGTGGGGGT
GCCGTCGGGCTTCTTCTTGTAGATCACCTCGGCGGCGAAGCCGGCGATCCTAGGGTCCCTCAGGATTCTC
ATCACGGTGGCGGGGTCCCAGGCGCTGCTGGCGGTTTTCTTGCCGATGGTCTCGCCTCTGGTGGGCACGG
CGTCGGCGTCCATTCTCTTACACAGGCCGGTGATGCTGCCGGGGTGGATGGCGGCCTGGCTGCCGGGCTT
GAAAGGCAGGTGCTTGTGGGTCTTGATCTCCCGCCACCACCACCTGATCACGTCGGGCTCAAACTCGAAG
GGGCCGGTCAGGGGGGTGGTGCTGTGGGCCAGCTTGTTGATCACCACGTTCACCATCCTGCCGTTCCGGG
TGATCTCCTTGGTCTCGGACACCAGCTCGAAGCCGTAGGGGGCCTTGCCGCCCACATAGCCGCCCAGCTC
CCTCTGCAGGTTCTTGGTGTCCAGGATCTTGGCGCTCTTCAGGCTGCTCTCCTTGTGGCTGGCGTCCAGC
CTCATGATCAGGTGGATCAGGTCCATCACGTTGCCCTGTCTAAAGACGCCTTCCTGGGTGGACACGATGG
TCACGCCCAGGGCCAGCAGCTCGGACACGATAGGGATGGCGTCCATCACCTTCAGCCTGCTGAACCGGGA
CACGTCGTACACGATGATCATGTTCAGCCTGCCGGCCCTACACTCGTTCAGGATTCTCTCGAACTCGGGT
CTCTCGGCGGTGCCGAAGGCGCTGGTGCCAGGGGCCTCGCTGAAGTGGCCCACAAATCTGAATCTGCCGC
CGTCCCTCTCCACCTCTCTCTGCAGATCGGCGGCCTTATCCTCGTTGGCGCTTCTCTGGGTGGCGGGGCT
GGCGGCGCTGCTGTTCTCTCTCTCCCGGCTCTGTCTGTCGTAGGCTCCGGCGTAGGTATCCATGGTGGCG
GTTAACTCTCCGCTCCAGGCTCCCCGGGCTCCTCGCGGCCGGCCGACGCGGCTTAAACGGCTGCACGTGC
GGGTGGACGCCGGACGCCGACTGCGTCATTGGCGCGGGGACAACAAATAGCATCAGGCGACCGGGCCCGC
CAGCCAATCAGCGGCCGCGGCGCGCGACTTCCCGCCCCATGGACGGACGGCCTGCGCGTTCTCCACCTTT
GTTGAGGCCGAGGCCGAGGCCGAGGCAGGGAGGCCTCTTGGCTCCATGGCCTGTGAGGCCTGTGGGAGTG
AGCTGATCCCCGGGGCTGCCACGCACGACATCCCGTTTCACTCTCCAAGGGCTCATCAATTCCATTGTGT
TCATTCAAAAGTTAATATATATATAAATAAAAATAAAAATCTGGGGCTCGGGGAGGCAGAGGCAGGCAAA
TCCCTGGGTGGAGGCCAGCCTGGTCTACAGAGCAAACTTCAGGACAGTCAGGGCTACACAGAGAAACCCT
GTCTGGAGAAAAACCAAAGGGGTGGAACATCTAATTGCTTTCTCTCCCAGCCGTTCCAGCCTCCTCTTGA
CCTCCCAAAGTGCCAGGCTTGGCCATTCTGAGTCCGAACGTCTCAAGTGCTCTCTTTGTATCTGAGAAAT
GCACTTCACTCCTCTACTAAAACCAACTAGAAGCAATGCTTCTCCTCTCCATAAAAAGGGCAAGGATGAG
ACTCCATCTTGAAGTTGTCAAGAAAGCCAGTCTGTAAAAAGAAAACCGAAGAGAGGAAGACTTGGTCTGT
CTGCCAAGGCCTGGATTTGTGGTGTACCTGTTTACAATTCTGAGGGCACCGGCCAGTTCAGCTCATTAAG
TAGATGTTCACATTCTGCCTGCTCCTCACCTCTTTCTAGAAGGAAAATTCCATCCGTGGTTTTCCTAGTA
CCCGCCAAAGGGATCACAATCAAATATATGTAAAGCATGTTCTTGTTTTTATTTTCACTTCCATCGCTTT
CCTTTCCCTGGATTTTTGAAGAAGTTCTAGATATCTCAGTCTGGAACTTAAAGATGAGGAACTCCAGCTT
TCTAGAGCCACCTTTCTGTTTCAGCACCAAAAACACACTAGCATTTATACAGTGAGCACTGTAGTCGCCC
AGGCTATTAAGGTGAATTGCTTTTAAAAGTCACATTTAACAAAGGACAAAACACAGTATACTTTAACAGA
ACTGTCATTTAAAATGTGGACAAACTTCCTAAAATGAACCTATTTTTAAACGTATATTCTTTGCTGTGCA
TTTTTGGAGTGACCAGGTAGGTTCACTTGCTAGGTCCAGTGGCCCATTCCTGTAACCATTACTTGGAAGA
TATAGGCAGGAGGATCAGGAGCTCAGTGCATAGCTAATTCAAGGTCAACCTATGTAACATAACACTTAGG
CTCAAAAGCCAGAACTAAATAATAATAAAGCAAAGACAGGTGACATGTACCTGGCAACCTGAGGACTTGC
GTTTGATCCCTGAGATCCGAGTAAGGGAAGGAAAGAACTGACTTCCACAACTTATCCACTGACCCACACA
CACACACACACCTGCTCCCATACACACACACACACACTCACCCCGTCTCTGTCTTACACACACACTCATG
TTCTGATTTAACAAACACACCGACACACACACACACACACCTGCTCCCATCCTCTCTCTCACACACACAC
ACCACAGAATAAATAAATGTAATAATAACATTTTTTTAAATAAAGACTAGAAGGTTGAAGCTTTTGAATG
GGGAGGACATCACTAGAGTTTGGCTGAGAATTCAGCATTGAGTGCAGGTCAGGGGGGAGAACAACAATAA
GTGTCCAAGGTATGTTACCACAATTTTTTTCCAAATATAAAGAGAAAATAGGAACTATGCAATAGGAAAT
CTAGCAAACACTTATCTTAACTACATGACGAGTTCACAGCTCTCTTCTTGTTACCTATTACTATTGTCTT
AGTCAGGGTTTCTATTCCTGGACAAAACATCATGACCACTAAGCAAATTGGGGAGGAAAGGGTTTATTCA
GCTTACACTTTCCACATTGCTGTTCATCACCAAAGGAAGTCAGGACTGGAACTCAAGCAGGTCAGGAGCA
GGAGCTGATACAGAGGCCATGGAGGGATGTTCCTTACTGGCTTGCCTCACCTGGCTTGCTCAGCCTGCTC
TCTTATAGAACCAAGACTACCAGCCCAGAGATGGTCCTACCCACAAGGGGCCTTTCCCCCTTGATCACTA
ATTGAGAAAATGCCTTACAGTTGGATCTCATGGAGGCATTTCCCCAACTGAAGCTCCTTTCTCTGTGATA
ACTCCAGCTTGACCCAAATTAGCCAGTACAACTGTATAACAAATTATTGCATAATATATTGACTTACAAA
AAAATTCTCTCTCAGGGATTGAGAGGGCTCAGGAGACCATCTCATACAATTCCATTCAAACGCTAACTAG
AACCTGAATCATCTGAGAGTTTGCTATCAACTTTTTTCTTTTTTGGCATTGCCAGAGTTTGAACCTAGGT
ACTTGAGCGTGCCAGGCAAGCTCTGTACTACTGAGTTTATCCCCAACCTCCAATACCAGTTTGTTTAACA
TCCAAGGTGACTTCTCTACTCTGGCATCTAGGGGCTGGGATGGCCAGAACAATTGAATAGTTTCCAAGAG
GCTGTCTTAGGCTCTGAAGGTTGTTGGACAATCTCAGTCAGACTCTGTAAGGATGCTGCATTTCAACTGG
ACACACTTGTCAGGGACATCGCTCCAAAGGACCAGGGTAATAGTTGCAAGGCTTCTTGAATTCTAGCATA
AGAAGTTAAACAATTATATTTGCAACTTTCAACTAATCAGTTACCAGAAAGTCACAAGGCCAGGCCAGAT
TCATGGAGATGGATCTACATAGCGTGAAAACTGGAGATTCAGTTTACTGCAGAACCTGGAACCTGACTGT
GGTTGATCATAACGTAGTTGCATCGATTAACTCCTTTGGTGTTCTCAAGTCCCGTCCATATCCCCACTAA
CCTACTTACCCTTTCACTGTTGCTCCAAGGTTACCATGAGTACATTTCTTCCTCTTAATTCTTTTTCTCT
TCTGTGCATTTTCAAATGGCCTATCTTGGAATTCACTCATTCTCTCTTCTGCTTGATTTACTCTAACATC
AATGCTTCCCTAATGCAATTTTATTTTGTTTAGTATACCTTCATTATCAAGAATTTCAACTTTTTAAAAT
TTGCCCCCATGTCTCAGTCAATTATATCTACTAAAGTATTGATTTATTTCTATATTTTCTATTGGAATTC
AGTAAGTTTCCTTAAACCTGGTTCATTTATTTGCTTTTAATTATCTGTGGAAGTTTGAATGAGAAATGAT
CCCCACTGACCCAGGTATTTGAACATTTAGTCCTCAGTTGGTTGTGATGATCAGAGAAGCTTGGGGAACG
CAGTCCTCCTGGAGACAGCGTATCAGTAGGGCAGCCTTTGCTAGTATATAGCCTCACACCACTTCCAGCT
CACACTTGCTGTTTTGTGCCTTCAGTGGTGGATGTGAGCTCTCAGCTTGCTGCCCCAGCATCATACCTGT
TGCTGGCTTCCATGCGTCCCTGCCATGATGGAGTCTTATCACTCTGAAAACACAGGACAAATTCCTTCTC
CTATAAGTCAGGCTTTAGTCGTGGTATTTTATCACAACAATGAAAAAGTAACTAATACAGTACACATATG
AGCATCCACCCACACTGGTTACTATCTTGACGGTTTCTGGCATTTTATATTTATACTGTCAGATGAGGTC
ATAGTTCCTTAAACATCCTTGGTTCTTATTGATGTGTGATGTCATTCGAGGACAAAGGATTAGGTATTTA
TTCCGGTCTTCATAATATGGCTTGTTTTGGTTTTGTTTGTTTTCAGAAATTGAAAAAAGAATGTTTTTTT
TTTCTCTCTCTCAGCCTATAGTTTCTAACACTATATGGCACCAAAATTCAGGTTACCTGTGGCAGTGTTA
GGAGGCGATCCAAGCTTAGGTTTCTCCTAAATCCTCAGCGGGTGAGTTTTTCAAGACTCAATTAGGGAGC
TTTTTATAAAGGGTCCTTCATCTACACAAGCCTCTGTCCGGGGCTTGCACAGACCTCCAGGTGCCTTCCA
AAGCCAACAGCCTCTGGTCGTGAACTGTAGAAAGAATCACCAGAGGGACCTGCCCTAGTTCCTGCTCCAG
AACTGTGGCTCTGAGTGTCACAATGCTGAGCCCACAGCCGGTGCTGTGGCAGTAAGGCAAACTGAGACAA
CTTCCTCATGGTGCAGAGCATAACTGTGACAGATGTCAAGGTCTTGAGCTCCATCCGTGAACCCTGGTCC
AGGATAGTTGTGCTGCTACAGGTTGGGAACCGGTGGTAGCAACGGTCCCTCAGAGACTAGTACTAAGGCT
GGCCCTGAGCTGCAAGGCACAGTCCTTGCTTTCATGTTGTGCCATCCAGTAGGTGGAGTTTTGCTTTCCA
TTCTAAAAGCTGCAGTTGTCGGAAAGATTCCTAACTGTAGTACTGGCCATCTATCACAGGTCCAGCAGCA
GCATCTGCAGGTACAGGGCCACGGGATGCATAGGGTTCCACCCAGAACTGACATCACGGTGATAAGTTCT
TACTGCTTCAAGTCTGTGGTCAGGATTTAATCCCTTCTCCATCCCCAAAGTGGAGGTATCATTCTCCATG
AAGCTTGGAATTGTGGGAGGGGAAATCTGGGCCTTGGCATCTTTTCAGTGAGTCTTTTCCTGTTACAGTA
AAATCAGAACACTATGATGTTTGTTTTTTCCACCTTACTTCTTTAGCTCTTTTGAAGATAGTGTGGTGCA
TGAAACTCTGCCAGGGGTGTCCAACCTTATGACACTATGACCTGATGCTGTTATCTACAAATGTGTTGGG
CCTCACATAATCTATTATGGGATGCATGGTACCCTAGGGCCTTAGGCTAGGCTAGACACACCAGTTAGTG
CATCAGTAGGGAGGTAGGTAACCGGCGTGTGATCTTACCTAGCTACCTCCTTAAAGAGGACAACATTTAA
ACACACTGGGCCAACTTTATACCACAAAGCAAAGACCTCCAAGAACCATGTGCTGGTTGATGTATCACAG
TGGGAAATACAAAACGCTACATGTAGAGGTTTGATTTCAAACTCAACTTCAGCTTTAATCAAATTCTTAG
ACTTAACTCCCAGTTCATGGCAAATAGAAGAAACAGAAGATGTTATGTCTCAGCACAGATGCAGAGACAA
TAAAATACAAAATTCAGGAAATGTTACTGGGAAAAAATGTCTCAGGAGAGAAGAGACAAATCAAACACGT
GTGGGTCCAGAGTCTTACCAGCTATAAAGTTTATAATACAAAGCAAGAAACTGGGCCAGGCATGGTGGCA
CACCTGCAGGCTAGAGATGATCCTGAGTAACCTGAGGCTATGGCAGGGCCTGCCGCCCCGACGTTGGCTG
CGAGCCCTGGGCCTTCACCCGAACTTGGGGGGTGGGGTGGGGAAAAGGAAGAAACGCGGGCGTATTGGCC
CCAATGGGGTCTCGGTGGGGTATCGACAGAGTGCCAGCCCTGGGACCGAACCCCGCGTTTATGAACAAAC
GACCCAACACCGTGCGTTTTATTCTGTCTTTTTATTGCCGTCATAGCGCGGGTTCCTTCCGGTATTGTCT
CCTTCCGTGTTTCAGTTAGCCTCCCCCTAGGGTGGGCGAAGAACTCCAGCATGAGATCCCCGCGCTGGAG
GATCATCCAGCCGGCGTCCCGGAAAACGATTCCGAAGCCCAACCTTTCATAGAAGGCGGCGGTGGAATCG
AAATCTCGTGATGGCAGGTTGGGCGTCGCTTGGTCGGTCATTTCGAACCCCAGAGTCCCGCTCAGAAGAA
CTCGTCAAGAAGGCGATAGAAGGCGATGCGCTGCGAATCGGGAGCGGCGATACCGTAAAGCACGAGGAAG
CGGTCAGCCCATTCGCCGCCAAGCTCTTCAGCAATATCACGGGTAGCCAACGCTATGTCCTGATAGCGGT
CCGCCACACCCAGCCGGCCACAGTCGATGAATCCAGAAAAGCGGCCATTTTCCACCATGATATTCGGCAA
GCAGGCATCGCCATGGGTCACGACGAGATCCTCGCCGTCGGGCATGCTCGCCTTGAGCCTGGCGAACAGT
TCGGCTGGCGCGAGCCCCTGATGCTCTTCGTCCAGATCATCCTGATCGACAAGACCGGCTTCCATCCGAG
TACGTGCTCGCTCGATGCGATGTTTCGCTTGGTGGTCGAATGGGCAGGTAGCCGGATCAAGCGTATGCAG
CCGCCGCATTGCATCAGCCATGATGGATACTTTCTCGGCAGGAGCAAGGTGAGATGACAGGAGATCCTGC
CCCGGCACTTCGCCCAATAGCAGCCAGTCCCTTCCCGCTTCAGTGACAACGTCGAGCACAGCTGCGCAAG
GAACGCCCGTCGTGGCCAGCCACGATAGCCGCGCTGCCTCGTCTTGCAGTTCATTCAGGGCACCGGACAG
GTCGGTCTTGACAAAAAGAACCGGGCGCCCCTGCGCTGACAGCCGGAACACGGCGGCATCAGAGCAGCCG
ATTGTCTGTTGTGCCCAGTCATAGCCGAATAGCCTCTCCACCCAAGCGGCCGGAGAACCTGCGTGCAATC
CATCTTGTTCAATCATGCGAAACGATCCTCATCCTGTCTCTTGATCGATCTTTGCAAAAGCCTAGGCCTC
CAAAAAAGCCTCCTCACTACTTCTGGAATAGCTCAGAGGCCGAGGCGGCCTCGGCCTCTGCATAAATAAA
AAAAATTAGTCAGCCATGGGGCGGAGAATGGGCGGAACTGGGCGGAGTTAGGGGCGGGATGGGCGGAGTT
AGGGGCGGGACTATGGTTGCTGACTAATTGAGATGCATGCTTTGCATACTTCTGCCTGCTGGGGAGCCTG
GGGACTTTCCACACCTGGTTGCTGACTAATTGAGATGCATGCTTTGCATACTTCTGCCTGCTGGGGAGCC
TGGGGACTTTCCACACCCTAACTGACACACATTCCACAGCTGGTTCTTTCCGCCTCAGGACTCTTCCTTT
TTCAATATTATTGAAGCATTTATCAGGGTTATTGTCTCATGAGCGGATACATATTTGAATGTATTTAGAA
AAATAAACAAATAGGGGTTCCGCGCACATTTCCCCGAAAAGTGCCACCTGAATAATCGCTAGCGAAGTTC
CTATACCTTTTGAAGAATAGGAACTTCGGAATAGGAACTTCGTCGACAAAGGATCCTTCTCGACTAGTCG
CGCTCGCGCGACTGACGGTCGTAAGCACCCGCGTACGTGTCCACCCCGGTCACAACCCCTTGTGTCATGT
CGGCGACCCTACGCCCCCAACTGAGAGAACTCAAAGGTTACCCCAGTTGGGGCACTACTCCCGAAAACCG
CTTCTGACCTGGGAAAACGTGAAGCCCCGGGGCATCCGCTGAGGGTTGCCGCCGGGGCTTCGGTGTGTCC
GTCAGTACTAGTCGAGAAAAGATCCGATATCCTTACGGAATACCACTTGCCACCTATCACCAGATCTGGA
TGCATGATCTCCTATTTAAATCAGCTCCAGCTTTTGTTCCCTTTAGTGAGGGTTAATTTCGAGCTTGGCG
TAATCATGGTCATAGCTGTTTCCTGTGTGAAATTGTTATCCGCTCACAATTCCACACAACATACGAGCCG
GAAGCATAAAGTGTAAAGCCTGGGGTGCCTAATGAGTGAGCTAACTCACATTAATTGCGTTGCGCTCACT
GCCCGCTTTCCAGTCGGGAAACCTGTCGTGCCAGCTGCATTAATGAATCGGCCAACGCGCGGGGAGAGGC
GGTTTGCGTATTGGGCGCTCTTCCGCTTCCTCGCTCACTGACTCGCTGCGCTCGGTCGTTCGGCTGCGGC
GAGCGGTATCAGCTCACTCAAAGGCGGTAATACGGTTATCCACAGAATCAGGGGATAACGCAGGAAAGAA
CATGTGAGCAAAAGGCCAGCAAAAGGCCAGGAACCGTAAAAAGGCCGCGTTGCTGGCGTTTTTCCATAGG
CTCCGCCCCCCTGACGAGCATCACAAAAATCGACGCTCAAGTCAGAGGTGGCGAAACCCGACAGGACTAT
AAAGATACCAGGCGTTTCCCCCTGGAAGCTCCCTCGTGCGCTCTCCTGTTCCGACCCTGCCGCTTACCGG
ATACCTGTCCGCCTTTCTCCCTTCGGGAAGCGTGGCGCTTTCTCATAGCTCACGCTGTAGGTATCTCAGT
TCGGTGTAGGTCGTTCGCTCCAAGCTGGGCTGTGTGCACGAACCCCCCGTTCAGCCCGACCGCTGCGCCT
TATCCGGTAACTATCGTCTTGAGTCCAACCCGGTAAGACACGACTTATCGCCACTGGCAGCAGCCACTGG
TAACAGGATTAGCAGAGCGAGGTATGTAGGCGGTGCTACAGAGTTCTTGAAGTGGTGGCCTAACTACGGC
TACACTAGAAGGACAGTATTTGGTATCTGCGCTCTGCTGAAGCCAGTTACCTTCGGAAAAAGAGTTGGTA
GCTCTTGATCCGGCAAACAAACCACCGCTGGTAGCGGTGGTTTTTTTGTTTGCAAGCAGCAGATTACGCG
CAGAAAAAAAGGATCTCAAGAAGATCCTTTGATCTTTTCTACGGGGTCTGACGCTCAGTGGAACGAAAAC
TCACGTTAAGGGATTTTGGTCATGAGATTATCAAAAAGGATCTTCACCTAGATCCTTTTAAATTAAAAAT
GAAGTTTTAAATCAATCTAAAGTATATATGAGTAAACTTGGTCTGACAGTTACCAATGCTTAATCAGTGA
GGCACCTATCTCAGCGATCTGTCTATTTCGTTCATCCATAGTTGCCTGACTCCCCGTCGTGTAGATAACT
ACGATACGGGAGGGCTTACCATCTGGCCCCAGTGCTGCAATGATACCGCGAGACCCACGCTCACCGGCTC
CAGATTTATCAGCAATAAACCAGCCAGCCGGAAGGGCCGAGCGCAGAAGTGGTCCTGCAACTTTATCCGC
CTCCATCCAGTCTATTAATTGTTGCCGGGAAGCTAGAGTAAGTAGTTCGCCAGTTAATAGTTTGCGCAAC
GTTGTTGCCATTGCTACAGGCATCGTGGTGTCACGCTCGTCGTTTGGTATGGCTTCATTCAGCTCCGGTT
CCCAACGATCAAGGCGAGTTACATGATCCCCCATGTTGTGCAAAAAAGCGGTTAGCTCCTTCGGTCCTCC
GATCGTTGTCAGAAGTAAGTTGGCCGCAGTGTTATCACTCATGGTTATGGCAGCACTGCATAATTCTCTT
ACTGTCATGCCATCCGTAAGATGCTTTTCTGTGACTGGTGAGTACTCAACCAAGTCATTCTGAGAATAGT
GTATGCGGCGACCGAGTTGCTCTTGCCCGGCGTCAATACGGGATAATACCGCGCCACATAGCAGAACTTT
AAAAGTGCTCATCATTGGAAAACGTTCTTCGGGGCGAAAACTCTCAAGGATCTTACCGCTGTTGAGATCC
AGTTCGATGTAACCCACTCGTGCACCCAACTGATCTTCAGCATCTTTTACTTTCACCAGCGTTTCTGGGT
GAGCAAAAACAGGAAGGCAAAATGCCGCAAAAAAGGGAATAAGGGCGACACGGAAATGTTGAATACTCAT
ACTCTTCCTTTTTCAATATTATTGAAGCATTTATCAGGGTTATTGTCTCATGAGCGGATACATATTTGAA
TGTATTTAGAAAAATAAACAAATAGGGGTTCCGCGCACATTTCCCCGAAAAGTGC
Features (pLannotate 1.2.2; 18 found; start..end, strand, type, name):
     33..461     -  rep_origin     f1 ori (sequence partly withheld): f1 bacteriophage origin of replication; arrow indicates direction of (+) strand synthesis
    466..623     -  CDS            lacZα (fragment): LacZα fragment of β-galactosidase; lacZ fragment
    626..644     +  promoter       T7 promoter: promoter for bacteriophage T7 RNA polymerase
    742..966     -  polyA_signal   bGH poly(A) signal: bovine growth hormone polyadenylation signal
   8434..8481    -  polyA_signal   HSV TK poly(A) signal: herpes simplex virus thymidine kinase polyadenylation signal (Cole and Stacy, 1985)
   8540..8692    -  CDS            ble (fragment): BLE_KLEPN - Experimental evidence at protein level: Swiss-Prot protein existence level 1. Binding protein with a strong affinity to the bleomycin family of antibiotics. Binds to CL990; an antimitotic-antibiotic compound. From Klebsiella pneumoniae.
   8713..9507    -  CDS            NeoR/KanR: aminoglycoside phosphotransferase from Tn5; aph(3')-II (or nptII); confers resistance to neomycin, kanamycin, and G418 (Geneticin®)
   9542..9899    -  promoter       SV40 promoter: SV40 enhancer and early promoter
   9901..10005   -  promoter       AmpR promoter: bla
  10175..10274   -  protein_bind   phage φC31 attP: attachment site of phage φC31 phage φC31 integrase
  10441..10459   -  promoter       T3 promoter: promoter for bacteriophage T3 RNA polymerase
  10502..10524   -  protein_bind   lac operator (fragment): The lac repressor binds to the lac operator to inhibit transcription in E. coli. This inhibition can be relieved by adding lactose or isopropyl-β-D-thiogalactopyranoside (IPTG). lac repressor encoded by lacI
  10528..10558   -  promoter       lac promoter: promoter for the E. coli lac operon
  10573..10594   -  protein_bind   CAP binding site: CAP binding activates transcription in the presence of cAMP. E. coli catabolite activator protein
  10607..10699   -  CDS            lacI (fragment): lac repressor; lacI; The lac repressor binds to the lac operator to inhibit transcription in E. coli. This inhibition can be relieved by adding lactose or isopropyl-β-D-thiogalactopyranoside (IPTG).
  10882..11470   -  rep_origin     ori: high-copy-number ColE1/pMB1/pBR322/pUC origin of replication
  11641..12501   -  CDS            AmpR: β-lactamase; bla; confers resistance to ampicillin, carbenicillin, and related antibiotics
  12502..12606   -  promoter       AmpR promoter: bla
