[The description below was written by a language model from this plasmid's Addgene catalogue record and pLannotate feature annotations shown in this document.]
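Description:
pBT310_pBS-U-attP-FRT5-pSV40-Neo-pA-pVasa-PhiC31o-pA-FRT5 is a 12.6 kb pBluescript-based plasmid intended as a cloning intermediate for building homologous-recombination targeting vectors for mouse genome engineering. It is propagated in E. coli through a high-copy ColE1/pUC origin with ampicillin resistance. It retains the usual pBluescript features: an f1 origin, lacZα and lac promoter/operator remnants, and flanking T7 and T3 promoters.

The payload, read from the construct name and annotations, begins with a full-length phage φC31 attP attachment site. This is followed by a cassette bracketed by two FRT5 sites. Within that cassette, an SV40 enhancer/early promoter drives the Tn5 NeoR/KanR gene for G418 selection of mammalian cells, terminated by an HSV TK polyadenylation signal. A small AmpR promoter upstream of the SV40 promoter and a ble fragment downstream of the neo gene are also annotated there. The second unit, according to the name and insert fields, is a Vasa promoter driving PhiC31o, a form of φC31 integrase, ending in a bGH poly(A) signal. The feature table leaves the roughly 7.5 kb between the bGH and TK poly(A) signals unannotated, so the Vasa promoter, integrase coding sequence and FRT5 sites are supported only by the catalogue fields and the name.

Vasa regulatory sequences are generally germline-active, so the design is consistent with placing an attP docking site at a chosen locus alongside a germline source of integrase. This fits the associated work on integrase-mediated transgenesis by pronuclear injection. The FRT5 sites would allow Flp recombinase to excise the Neo and integrase cassette, leaving attP behind. The record does not list homology arms, which would presumably be added by the user.
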