Addgene plasmid #52543: pBT310_pBS-U-attP-FRT5-pSV40-Neo-pA-pVasa-PhiC31o-pA-FRT5
Purpose: Expression of FRT5-flanked Neo; homologous recombination targeting vector cloning
Depositing lab: Liqun Luo. Depositing organization: Stanford University. Publication: Site-specific integrase-mediated transgenesis in mice via pronuclear injection. Tasic B, Hippenmeyer S, Wang C, Gamboa M, Zong H, Chen-Tsai Y, Luo L. Proc Natl Acad Sci U S A. 2011 May 10;108(19):7902-7. doi: 10.1073/pnas.1019507108. Epub 2011 Apr 4. PubMed 21464299.
Backbone
  Vector backbone: pBluescript
  Backbone manufacturer: Stratagene
  Vector type: Mammalian Expression
  Selectable markers: Neomycin (select with G418)
Growth in bacteria
  Bacterial resistance: Ampicillin, 100 μg/mL
  Growth temperature: 30°C
  Growth strain: Stbl2
  Copy number: High Copy
Gene/Insert 1
  Gene/Insert name: PhiC31o attP (full length)
Gene/Insert 2
  Gene/Insert name: Neo
Gene/Insert 3
  Gene/Insert name: PhiC31o integrase
Resource information
  A portion of this plasmid was derived from a plasmid made by: Full length attP from Michele Calos; PhiC31o from Phil Soriano
Terms and licenses: Academic/Nonprofit Terms; Industry Terms: Not Available to Industry
How to cite: pBT310_pBS-U-attP-FRT5-pSV40-Neo-pA-pVasa-PhiC31o-pA-FRT5 was a gift from Liqun Luo (Addgene plasmid # 52543 ; http://n2t.net/addgene:52543 ; RRID:Addgene_52543)
