>Addgene plasmid #52543 | pBT310_pBS-U-attP-FRT5-pSV40-Neo-pA-pVasa-PhiC31o-pA-FRT5 | addgene partial sequence | sequence record 89623 | M13pUC-Fwd 5'-CCCAGTCACGACGTTGTAAAACG-3'
ACTCACTATAGGGCGAATTGGGTACAGGCGCGCCCCTTACTAGGCGGCCGCGAAGTTCCTATACCTTTTG
AAGAATAGGAACTTCGGAATAGGAACTTCTCTAGGACGTCCATAGAGCCCACCGCATCCCCAGCATGCCT
GCTATTGTCTTCCCAATCCTCCCCCTTGCTGTCCTGCCCCACCCCACCCCCCAGAATAGAATGACACCTA
CTCAGACAATGCGATGCAATTTCCTCATTTTATTAGGAAAGGACAGTGGGAGTGGCACCTTCCAGGGTCA
AGGAAGGCACGGGGGAGGGGCAAACAACAGATGGCTGGCAACTAGAAGGCACAGTCGAGGCTGATCAGCG
AGCTCTAGATCTATCACACTTTCCGCTTTTTCTTAGGGGCGGCCACGTCCTCGGTGCCGTCCTGGGCGTC
ATCCTCGTCGTCGTCGGTGGGAGGCTTGGCCCAGGTGATGCTGGCTCTCTTCTCGATGGGGGTGCCCTGG
CCCCTGCCGGTGGTGCTCTTGGTCACCACGATCTTATCCACGAACAGGCCCACGAACACCCTCTTGTCGT
CCACGCTGGCTCTGCCCCACCAGGACTTGGGGCCGGTGGGGTCGGCGTCGGCATCCTCGGGGAACCACTG
ATCCAGGGGCAGCTTAGGGGCCTCGGCGGCCTCCAGCTCGGCCAGTCTTTCCTCGGCGCCCTGCTGTCTC
AGGGTCAGGGCGGCCTGCTGCTTTCTGAAGTGCTTCCTGCCCACAGGGCCGTCATAGGCTCCGGCGGCTC
TGTCCTCGTACAGCTCCTCC
