>Addgene plasmid #52543 | pBT310_pBS-U-attP-FRT5-pSV40-Neo-pA-pVasa-PhiC31o-pA-FRT5 | addgene partial sequence | sequence record 90083 | M13pUC-Rev 5'-AGCGGATAACAATTTCACACAGG-3'
TAACCCTCACTAAAGGGAACAAAAGCTGGAGCTGATTTAAATAGGAGATCATGCATCCAGATCTGGTGAT
AGGTGGCAAGTGGTATTCCGTAAGGATATCGGATCTTTTCTCGACTAGTACTGACGGACACACCGAAGCC
CCGGCGGCAACCCTCAGCGGATGCCCCGGGGCTTCACGTTTTCCCAGGTCAGAAGCGGTTTTCGGGAGTA
GTGCCCCAACTGGGGTAACCTTTGAGTTCTCTCAGTTGGGGGCGTAGGGTCGCCGACATGACACAAGGGG
TTGTGACCGGGGTGGACACGTACGCGGGTGCTTACGACCGTCAGTCGCGCGAGCGCGACTAGTCGAGAAG
GATCCTTTGTCGACGAAGTTCCTATTCCGAAGTTCCTATTCTTCAAAAGGTATAGGAACTTCGCTAGCGA
TTATTCAGGTGGCACTTTTCGGGGAAATGTGCGCGGAACCCCTATTTGTTTATTTTTCTAAATACATTCA
AATATGTATCCGCTCATGAGACAATAACCCTGATAAATGCTTCAATAATATTGAAAAAGGAAGAGTCCTG
AGGCGGAAAGAACCAGCTGTGGAATGTGTGTCAGTTAGGGTGTGGAAAGTCCCCAGGCTCCCCAGCAGGC
AGAAGTATGCAAAGCATGCATCTCAATTAGTCAGCAACCAGGTGTGGAAAGTCCCCAGGCTCCCCAGCAG
GCAGAAGTATGCAAAGCATGCATCTCAATTAGTCAGCAACCATAGTCCCGCCCCTAACTCCGCCCATCCC
GCCCCTAACTCCGCCCAGTTCCG
