>Addgene plasmid #52543 | pBT310_pBS-U-attP-FRT5-pSV40-Neo-pA-pVasa-PhiC31o-pA-FRT5 | addgene partial sequence | sequence record 90090 | PhiC31o-R 5'-GTTCTCTCTCTCCCGGCTCTG-3'
GCTCCTCGCGGCCGGCCGACGCGGCTTAAACGGCTGCACGTGCGGGTGGACGCCGGACGCCGACTGCGTC
ATTGGCGCGGGGACAACAAATAGCATCAGGCGACCGGGCCCGCCAGCCAATCAGCGGCCGCGGCGCGCGA
CTTCCCGCCCCATGGACGGACGGCCTGCGCGTTCTCCACCTTTGTTGAGGCCGAGGCCGAGGCCGAGGCA
GGGAGGCCTCTTGGCTCCATGGCCTGTGAGGCCTGTGGGAGTGAGCTGATCCCCGGGGCTGCCACGCACG
ACATCCCGTTTCACTCTCCAAGGGCTCATCAATTCCATTGTGTTCATTCAAAAGTTAATATATATATAAA
TAAAAATAAAAATCTGGGGCTCGGGGAGGCAGAGGCAGGCAAATCCCTGGGTGGAGGCCAGCCTGGTCTA
CAGAGCAAACTTCAGGACAGTCAGGGCTACACAGAGAAACCCTGTCTGGAGAAAAACCAAAGGGGTGGAA
CATCTAATTGCTTTCTCTCCCAGCCGTTCCAGCCTCCTCTTGACCTCCCAAAGTGCCAGGCTTGGCCATT
CTGAGTCCGAACGTCTCAAGTGCTCTCTTTGTATCTGAGAAATGCACTTCACTCCTCTACTAAAACCAAC
TAGAAGCAATGCTTCTCCTCTCCATAAAAAGGGCAAGGATGAGACTCCATCTTGAAGTTGTCAAGAAAGC
CAGTCTGTAAAAAGAAAACCGAAGAGAGGAAGACTTGGTCTGTCTGCCAAGGCCTGGATTTGTGGTGTAC
CTGTTTACAA
