>Addgene plasmid #52543 | pBT310_pBS-U-attP-FRT5-pSV40-Neo-pA-pVasa-PhiC31o-pA-FRT5 | addgene partial sequence | sequence record 90091 | Neo-F 5'-CGTTGGCTACCCGTGATATT-3'
GTATCGCCGCTCCCGATTCGCAGCGCATCGCCTTCTATCGCCTTCTTGACGAGTTCTTCTGAGCGGGACT
CTGGGGTTCGAAATGACCGACCAAGCGACGCCCAACCTGCCATCACGAGATTTCGATTCCACCGCCGCCT
TCTATGAAAGGTTGGGCTTCGGAATCGTTTTCCGGGACGCCGGCTGGATGATCCTCCAGCGCGGGGATCT
CATGCTGGAGTTCTTCGCCCACCCTAGGGGGAGGCTAACTGAAACACGGAAGGAGACAATACCGGAAGGA
ACCCGCGCTATGACGGCAATAAAAAGACAGAATAAAACGCACGGTGTTGGGTCGTTTGTTCATAAACGCG
GGGTTCGGTCCCAGGGCTGGCACTCTGTCGATACCCCACCGAGACCCCATTGGGGCCAATACGCCCGCGT
TTCTTCCTTTTCCCCACCCCACCCCCCAAGTTCGGGTGAAGGCCCAGGGCTCGCAGCCAACGTCGGGGCG
GCAGGCCCTGCCATAGCCTCAGGTTACTCAGGATCATCTCTAGCCTGCAGGTGTGCCACCATGCCTGGCC
CAGTTTCTTGCTTTGTATTATAAACTTTATAGCTGGTAAGACTCTGGACCCACACGTGTTTGATTTGTCT
CTTCTCTCCTGAGACATTTTTTCCCAGTAACATTTCCTGAATTTTGTATTTTATTGTCTCTGCATCTGTG
CTGAGACATAACATCTTCTGTTTCTTCTATTTGCCATGAACTGGGAGTTAAGTCTAA
